>Addgene plasmid #110717 | Calprotectin S100A9 toehold switch sensor | depositor full sequence | sequence record 211374 | Calprotectin S100A9 toehold switch sensor sequence 4192 bps
AAGTCTAACGCTGCTCTGGGCTAACTGTCGCGCTAATACGACTCACTATAGGGTGGTGGAAGGTGTTGAT
GATGGTCTCTATGTTGCGTGGACTTTAGAACAGAGGAGATAAAGATGACGCAACATAGTAACCTGGCGGC
AGCGCAAAAGATGCGTAAAGGAGAAGAACTTTTCACTGGAGTTGTCCCAATTCTTGTTGAATTAGATGGT
GATGTTAATGGGCACAAATTTTCTGTCAGTGGAGAGGGTGAAGGTGATGCAACATACGGAAAACTTACCC
TTAAATTTATTTGCACTACTGGAAAACTACCTGTTCCGTGGCCAACACTTGTCACTACTTTCGGTTATGG
TGTTCAATGCTTTGCGAGATACCCAGATCACATGAAACAGCATGACTTTTTCAAGAGTGCCATGCCCGAA
GGTTACGTACAGGAAAGAACTATATTTTTCAAAGATGACGGGAACTACAAGACACGTGCTGAAGTCAAGT
TTGAAGGTGATACCCTTGTTAATAGAATCGAGTTAAAAGGTATTGATTTTAAAGAAGATGGAAACATTCT
TGGACACAAATTGGAATACAACTATAACTCACACAATGTATACATCATGGCAGACAAACAAAAGAATGGA
ATCAAAGTTAACTTCAAAATTAGACACAACATTGAAGATGGAAGCGTTCAACTAGCAGACCATTATCAAC
AAAATACTCCGATTGGCGATGGCCCTGTCCTTTTACCAGACAACCATTACCTGTCCACACAATCTGCCCT
TTCGAAAGATCCCAACGAAAAGAGAGACCACATGGTCCTTCTTGAGTTTGTAACCGCTGCTGGGATTACA
CATGGCATGGATGAACTATACAAAAGGCCTGCAGCAAACGACGAAAACTACGCTGCATCAGTTTAATAAG
ATAAACCAGAGCGGCACGGCAAGCAGAGTATACGAGATTCGGTAGCCACCGCTGAGCATAACTAGCATAA
CCCCTTGGGGCCTCTAAACGGGTCTTGAGGGGTTTTTTGCTGAAACCTCAGGCATTTGAGAAGCACACGG
TCACACTGCTTCCGGTAGTCAATAAACCGGTAAACCAGCAATAGACATAAGCGGCTATTTAACGACCCTG
CCCTGAACCGACGACAAGCTGACGACCGGGTCTCCGCAAGTGGCACTTTTCGGGGAAATGTGCGCGGAAC
CCCTATTTGTTTATTTTTCTAAATACATTCAAATATGTATCCGCTCATGAATTAATTCTTAGAAAAACTC
ATCGAGCATCAAATGAAACTGCAATTTATTCATATCAGGATTATCAATACCATATTTTTGAAAAAGCCGT
TTCTGTAATGAAGGAGAAAACTCACCGAGGCAGTTCCATAGGATGGCAAGATCCTGGTATCGGTCTGCGA
TTCCGACTCGTCCAACATCAATACAACCTATTAATTTCCCCTCGTCAAAAATAAGGTTATCAAGTGAGAA
ATCACCATGAGTGACGACTGAATCCGGTGAGAATGGCAAAAGTTTATGCATTTCTTTCCAGACTTGTTCA
ACAGGCCAGCCATTACGCTCGTCATCAAAATCACTCGCATCAACCAAACCGTTATTCATTCGTGATTGCG
CCTGAGCGAGACGAAATACGCGGTCGCTGTTAAAAGGACAATTACAAACAGGAATCGAATGCAACCGGCG
CAGGAACACTGCCAGCGCATCAACAATATTTTCACCTGAATCAGGATATTCTTCTAATACCTGGAATGCT
GTTTTCCCGGGGATCGCAGTGGTGAGTAACCATGCATCATCAGGAGTACGGATAAAATGCTTGATGGTCG
GAAGAGGCATAAATTCCGTCAGCCAGTTTAGTCTGACCATCTCATCTGTAACATCATTGGCAACGCTACC
TTTGCCATGTTTCAGAAACAACTCTGGCGCATCGGGCTTCCCATACAATCGATAGATTGTCGCACCTGAT
TGCCCGACATTATCGCGAGCCCATTTATACCCATATAAATCAGCATCCATGTTGGAATTTAATCGCGGCC
TAGAGCAAGACGTTTCCCGTTGAATATGGCTCATACTCTTCCTTTTTCAATATTATTGAAGCATTTATCA
GGGTTATTGTCTCATGAGCGGATACATATTTGAATGTATTTAGAAAAATAAACAAATAGGCATGCTAGCG
CAGAAACGTCCTAGAAGATGCCAGGAGGATACTTAGCAGAGAGACAATAAGGCCGGAGCGAAGCCGTTTT
TCCATAGGCTCCGCCCCCCTGACGAACATCACGAAATCTGACGCTCAAATCAGTGGTGGCGAAACCCGAC
AGGACTATAAAGATACCAGGCGTTTCCCCCTGATGGCTCCCTCTTGCGCTCTCCTGTTCCCGTCCTGCGG
CGTCCGTGTTGTGGTGGAGGCTTTACCCAAATCACCACGTCCCGTTCCGTGTAGACAGTTCGCTCCAAGC
TGGGCTGTGTGCAAGAACCCCCCGTTCAGCCCGACTGCTGCGCCTTATCCGGTAACTATCATCTTGAGTC
CAACCCGGAAAGACACGACAAAACGCCACTGGCAGCAGCCATTGGTAACTGAGAATTAGTGGATTTAGAT
ATCGAGAGTCTTGAAGTGGTGGCCTAACAGAGGCTACACTGAAAGGACAGTATTTGGTATCTGCGCTCCA
CTAAAGCCAGTTACCAGGTTAAGCAGTTCCCCAACTGACTTAACCTTCGATCAAACCGCCTCCCCAGGCG
GTTTTTTCGTTTACAGAGCAGGAGATTACGACGATCGTAAAAGGATCTCAAGAAGATCCTTTACGGATTC
CCGACACCATCACTCTAGATTTCAGTGCAATTTATCTCTTCAAATGTAGCACCTGAAGTCAGCCCCATAC
GATATAAGTTGTAATTCTCATGTTAGTCATGCCCCGCGCCCACCGGAAGGAGCTGACTGGGTTGAAGGCT
CTCAAGGGCATCGGTCGAGATCCCGGTGCCTAATGAGTGAGCTAACTTACATTAATTGCGTTGCGCTCAC
TGCCCGCTTTCCAGTCGGGAAACCTGTCGTGCCAGCTGCATTAATGAATCGGCCAACGCGCGGGGAGAGG
CGGTTTGCGTATTGGGCGCCAGGGTGGTTTTTCTTTTCACCAGTGAGACGGGCAACAGCTGATTGCCCTT
CACCGCCTGGCCCTGAGAGAGTTGCAGCAAGCGGTCCACGCTGGTTTGCCCCAGCAGGCGAAAATCCTGT
TTGATGGTGGTTAACGGCGGGATATAACATGAGCTGTCTTCGGTATCGTCGTATCCCACTACCGAGATGT
CCGCACCAACGCGCAGCCCGGACTCGGTAATGGCGCGCATTGCGCCCAGCGCCATCTGATCGTTGGCAAC
CAGCATCGCAGTGGGAACGATGCCCTCATTCAGCATTTGCATGGTTTGTTGAAAACCGGACATGGCACTC
CAGTCGCCTTCCCGTTCCGCTATCGGCTGAATTTGATTGCGAGTGAGATATTTATGCCAGCCAGCCAGAC
GCAGACGCGCCGAGACAGAACTTAATGGGCCCGCTAACAGCGCGATTTGCTGGTGACCCAATGCGACCAG
ATGCTCCACGCCCAGTCGCGTACCGTCTTCATGGGAGAAAATAATACTGTTGATGGGTGTCTGGTCAGAG
ACATCAAGAAATAACGCCGGAACATTAGTGCAGGCAGCTTCCACAGCAATGGCATCCTGGTCATCCAGCG
GATAGTTAATGATCAGCCCACTGACGCGTTGCGCGAGAAGATTGTGCACCGCCGCTTTACAGGCTTCGAC
GCCGCTTCGTTCTACCATCGACACCACCACGCTGGCACCCAGTTGATCGGCGCGAGATTTAATCGCCGCG
ACAATTTGCGACGGCGCGTGCAGGGCCAGACTGGAGGTGGCAACGCCAATCAGCAACGACTGTTTGCCCG
CCAGTTGTTGTGCCACGCGGTTGGGAATGTAATTCAGCTCCGCCATCGCCGCTTCCACTTTTTCCCGCGT
TTTCGCAGAAACGTGGCTGGCCTGGTTCACCACGCGGGAAACGGTCTGATAAGAGACACCGGCATACTCT
GCGACATCGTATAACGTTACTGGTTTCACATTCACCACCCTGAATTGACTCTCTTCCGGGCGCTATCATG
CCATACCGCGAAAGGTTTTGCGCCATTCGATGGTGTCCGGGATCTCGACGCTCTCCCTTATG
Features (pLannotate 1.2.2; 12 found; start..end, strand, type, name):
     34..52      +  promoter       T7 promoter: promoter for bacteriophage T7 RNA polymerase
    151..864     +  CDS            hfriFP: hfriFP is a fluorescent protein published in 2013, derived from Herbaspirillum frisingense.
    874..894     +  CDS            ssrA tag (LVA) (fragment): C-terminal peptide that mediates degradation in bacteria through the ClpXP and ClpAP proteases (McGinness et al., 2006) mutant LVA variant that confers accelerated degradation under some conditions (Andersen et al., 1998)
    972..1019    +  terminator     T7 terminator: transcription terminator for bacteriophage T7 RNA polymerase
   1183..1240    +  promoter       AmpR promoter (fragment): bla
   1249..2064    -  CDS            KanR: aminoglycoside phosphotransferase; aph(3')-Ia; confers resistance to kanamycin in bacteria or G418 (Geneticin®) in eukaryotes
   2065..2156    -  promoter       AmpR promoter: bla
   2174..2809    -  rep_origin     ColA ori: Plasmids containing the ColA origin of replication can be propagated in E. coli cells that contain additional plasmids with compatible origins.
   2894..2958    -  CDS            TcR (fragment): tetracycline efflux protein; tet; confers resistance to tetracycline
   2973..2994    -  protein_bind   CAP binding site: CAP binding activates transcription in the presence of cAMP. E. coli catabolite activator protein
   3007..4089    -  CDS            lacI: lac repressor; lacI; The lac repressor binds to the lac operator to inhibit transcription in E. coli. This inhibition can be relieved by adding lactose or isopropyl-β-D-thiogalactopyranoside (IPTG).
   4090..4167    -  promoter       lacI promoter: lacI
