[The description below was written by a language model from this plasmid's Addgene catalogue record and pLannotate feature annotations shown in this document.]
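Description:
Calprotectin S100A9 toehold switch sensor is a 4,192 bp synthetic-biology plasmid built on the pCOLA backbone for propagation in E. coli. It replicates from the ColA origin, which gives a low copy number and is compatible with plasmids carrying other origin types. Selection is by kanamycin through an aph(3')-Ia cassette driven by a bla-type promoter. The backbone also retains a lacI gene with its own promoter. The annotation additionally picks up short remnants: a CAP binding site, a tetracycline-resistance fragment and a partial AmpR promoter. These appear to be backbone leftovers rather than functional parts.

The payload is a T7 promoter–driven transcription unit closed by a T7 terminator. About 100 nt lie unannotated between the promoter and the reporter coding sequence, which is presumably where the toehold switch itself sits, although the feature table does not label it. A toehold switch is an RNA hairpin that sequesters the ribosome binding site and start codon. Binding of a complementary trigger RNA, here S100A9 mRNA encoding a subunit of calprotectin, opens the hairpin and allows translation of the downstream reporter. The catalogue describes the output as GFP. The automated annotation instead assigns the 714 bp reporter ORF to a fluorescent protein called hfriFP, which may be a nearest-match call rather than its true identity. The ORF is followed by a fragment of the LVA variant of the ssrA degradation tag, which in bacteria promotes ClpXP/ClpAP-mediated turnover of the reporter.

The construct was made by Gibson assembly. According to the record, it is a sensor for S100A9 transcript, developed as part of a low-cost paper-based platform for analysing gut microbiota and host biomarkers.
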