Addgene plasmid #110717: Calprotectin S100A9 toehold switch sensor
Purpose: Toehold switch sensor to detect Calprotectin S100A9 mRNA with GFP output
Depositing lab: James Collins. Depositing organization: Massachusetts Institute of Technology. Publication: A low-cost paper-based synthetic biology platform for analyzing gut microbiota and host biomarkers. Takahashi MK, Tan X, Dy AJ, Braff D, Akana RT, Furuta Y, Donghia N, Ananthakrishnan A, Collins JJ. Nat Commun. 2018 Aug 21;9(1):3347. doi: 10.1038/s41467-018-05864-4. PubMed 30131493.
Backbone
  Vector backbone: pCOLA
  Vector type: Synthetic Biology
Growth in bacteria
  Bacterial resistance: Kanamycin, 50 μg/mL
  Growth temperature: 37°C
  Growth strain: NEB Stable
  Copy number: Low Copy
Gene/Insert
  Gene/Insert name: Calprotectin S100A9 toehold switch sensor
  Promoter: T7
  Cloning method: Gibson Cloning
  Sequencing primers: 5′ ttcaccaccctgaattgactc
Terms and licenses: Academic/Nonprofit Terms; Industry Terms: Not Available to Industry
How to cite: Calprotectin S100A9 toehold switch sensor was a gift from James Collins (Addgene plasmid # 110717 ; http://n2t.net/addgene:110717 ; RRID:Addgene_110717)
