>Addgene plasmid #110717 | Calprotectin S100A9 toehold switch sensor | addgene partial sequence | sequence record 218249 | Addgene Partial NGS Result
AGAGTCTTGAAGTGGTGGCCTAACAGAGGCTACACTGAAAGGACAGTATTTGGTATCTGCGCTCCACTAA
AGCCAGTTACCAGGTTAAGCAGTTCCCCAACTGACTTAACCTTCGATCAAACCGCCTCCCCAGGCGGTTT
TTTCGTTTACAGAGCAGGAGATTACGACGATCGTAAAAGGATCTCAAGAAGATCCTTTACGGATTCCCGA
CACCATCACTCTAGATTTCAGTGCAATTTATCTCTTCAAATGTAGCACCTGAAGTCAGCCCCATACGATA
TAAGTTGTAATTCTCATGTTAGTCATGCCCCGCGCCCACCGGAAGGAGCTGACTGGGTTGAAGGCTCTCA
AGGGCATCGGTCGAGATCCCGGTGCCTAATGAGTGAGCTAACTTACATTAATTGCGTTGCGCTCACTGCC
CGCTTTCCAGTCGGGAAACCTGTCGTGCCAGCTGCATTAATGAATCGGCCAACGCGCGGGGAGAGGCGGT
TTGCGTATTGGGCGCCAGGGTGGTTTTTCTTTTCACCAGTGAGACGGGCAACAGCTGATTGCCCTTCACC
GCCTGGCCCTGAGAGAGTTGCAGCAAGCGGTCCACGCTGGTTTGCCCCAGCAGGCGAAAATCCTGTTTGA
TGGTGGTTAACGGCGGGATATAACATGAGCTGTCTTCGGTATCGTCGTATCCCACTACCGAGATGTCCGC
ACCAACGCGCAGCCCGGACTCGGTAATGGCGCGCATTGCGCCCAGCGCCATCTGATCGTTGGCAACCAGC
ATCGCAGTGGGAACGATGCCCTCATTCAGCATTTGCATGGTTTGTTGAAAACCGGACATGGCACTCCAGT
CGCCTTCCCGTTCCGCTATCGGCTGAATTTGATTGCGAGTGAGATATTTATGCCAGCCAGCCAGACGCAG
ACGCGCCGAGACAGAACTTAATGGGCCCGCTAACAGCGCGATTTGCTGGTGACCCAATGCGACCAGATGC
TCCACGCCCAGTCGCGTACCGTCTTCATGGGAGAAAATAATACTGTTGATGGGTGTCTGGTCAGAGACAT
CAAGAAATAACGCCGGAACATTAGTGCAGGCAGCTTCCACAGCAATGGCATCCTGGTCATCCAGCGGATA
GTTAATGATCAGCCCACTGACGCGTTGCGCGAGAAGATTGTGCACCGCCGCTTTACAGGCTTCGACGCCG
CTTCGTTCTACCATCGACACCACCACGCTGGCACCCAGTTGATCGGCGCGAGATTTAATCGCCGCGACAA
TTTGCGACGGCGCGTGCAGGGCCAGACTGGAGGTGGCAACGCCAATCAGCAACGACTGTTTGCCCGCCAG
TTGTTGTGCCACGCGGTTGGGAATGTAATTCAGCTCCGCCATCGCCGCTTCCACTTTTTCCCGCGTTTTC
GCAGAAACGTGGCTGGCCTGGTTCACCACGCGGGAAACGGTCTGATAAGAGACACCGGCATACTCTGCGA
CATCGTATAACGTTACTGGTTTCACATTCACCACCCTGAATTGACTCTCTTCCGGGCGCTATCATGCCAT
ACCGCGAAAGGTTTTGCGCCATTCGATGGTGTCCGGGATCTCGACGCTCTCCCTTATGAAGTCTAACGCT
GCTCTGGGCTAACTGTCGCGCTAATACGACTCACTATAGGGTGGTGGAAGGTGTTGATGATGGTCTCTAT
GTTGCGTGGACTTTAGAACAGAGGAGATAAAGATGACGCAACATAGTAACCTGGCGGCAGCGCAAAAGAT
GCGTAAAGGAGAAGAACTTTTCACTGGAGTTGTCCCAATTCTTGTTGAATTAGATGGTGATGTTAATGGG
CACAAATTTTCTGTCAGTGGAGAGGGTGAAGGTGATGCAACATACGGAAAACTTACCCTTAAATTTATTT
GCACTACTGGAAAACTACCTGTTCCGTGGCCAACACTTGTCACTACTTTCGGTTATGGTGTTCAATGCTT
TGCGAGATACCCAGATCACATGAAACAGCATGACTTTTTCAAGAGTGCCATGCCCGAAGGTTACGTACAG
GAAAGAACTATATTTTTCAAAGATGACGGGAACTACAAGACACGTGCTGAAGTCAAGTTTGAAGGTGATA
CCCTTGTTAATAGAATCGAGTTAAAAGGTATTGATTTTAAAGAAGATGGAAACATTCTTGGACACAAATT
GGAATACAACTATAACTCACACAATGTATACATCATGGCAGACAAACAAAAGAATGGAATCAAAGTTAAC
TTCAAAATTAGACACAACATTGAAGATGGAAGCGTTCAACTAGCAGACCATTATCAACAAAATACTCCGA
TTGGCGATGGCCCTGTCCTTTTACCAGACAACCATTACCTGTCCACACAATCTGCCCTTTCGAAAGATCC
CAACGAAAAGAGAGACCACATGGTCCTTCTTGAGTTTGTAACCGCTGCTGGGATTACACATGGCATGGAT
GAACTATACAAAAGGCCTGCAGCAAACGACGAAAACTACGCTGCATCAGTTTAATAAGATAAACCAGAGC
GGCACGGCAAGCAGAGTATACGAGATTCGGTAGCCACCGCTGAGCAATAACTAGCATAACCCCTTGGGGC
CTCTAAACGGGTCTTGAGGGGTTTTTTGCTGAAACCTCAGGCATTTGAGAAGCACACGGTCACACTGCTT
CCGGTAGTCAATAAACCGGTAAACCAGCAATAGACATAAGCGGCTATTTAACGACCCTGCCCTGAACCGA
CGACAAGCTGACGACCGGGTCTCCGCAAGTGGCACTTTTCGGGGAAATGTGCGCGGAACCCCTATTTGTT
TATTTTTCTAAATACATTCAAATATGTATCCGCTCATGAATTAATTCTTAGAAAAACTCATCGAGCATCA
AATGAAACTGCAATTTATTCATATCAGGATTATCAATACCATATTTTTGAAAAAGCCGTTTCTGTAATGA
AGGAGAAAACTCACCGAGGCAGTTCCATAGGATGGCAAGATCCTGGTATCGGTCTGCGATTCCGACTCGT
CCAACATCAATACAACCTATTAATTTCCCCTCGTCAAAAATAAGGTTATCAAGTGAGAAATCACCATGAG
TGACGACTGAATCCGGTGAGAATGGCAAAAGTTTATGCATTTCTTTCCAGACTTGTTCAACAGGCCAGCC
ATTACGCTCGTCATCAAAATCACTCGCATCAACCAAACCGTTATTCATTCGTGATTGCGCCTGAGCGAGA
CGAAATACGCGGTCGCTGTTAAAAGGACAATTACAAACAGGAATCGAATGCAACCGGCGCAGGAACACTG
CCAGCGCATCAACAATATTTTCACCTGAATCAGGATATTCTTCTAATACCTGGAATGCTGTTTTCCCGGG
GATCGCAGTGGTGAGTAACCATGCATCATCAGGAGTACGGATAAAATGCTTGATGGTCGGAAGAGGCATA
AATTCCGTCAGCCAGTTTAGTCTGACCATCTCATCTGTAACATCATTGGCAACGCTACCTTTGCCATGTT
TCAGAAACAACTCTGGCGCATCGGGCTTCCCATACAATCGATAGATTGTCGCACCTGATTGCCCGACATT
ATCGCGAGCCCATTTATACCCATATAAATCAGCATCCATGTTGGAATTTAATCGCGGCCTAGAGCAAGAC
GTTTCCCGTTGAATATGGCTCATACTCTTCCTTTTTCAATATTATTGAAGCATTTATCAGGGTTATTGTC
TCATGAGCGGATACATATTTGAATGTATTTAGAAAAATAAACAAATAGGCATGCTAGCGCAGAAACGTCC
TAGAAGATGCCAGGAGGATACTTAGCAGAGAGACAATAAGGCCGGAGCGAAGCCGTTTTTCCATAGGCTC
CGCCCCCCTGACGAACATCACGAAATCTGACGCTCAAATCAGTGGTGGCGAAACCCGACAGGACTATAAA
GATACCAGGCGTTTCCCCCTGATGGCTCCCTCTTGCGCTCTCCTGTTCCCGTCCTGCGGCGTCCGTGTTG
TGGTGGAGGCTTTACCCAAATCACCACGTCCCGTTCCGTGTAGACAGTTCGCTCCAAGCTGGGCTGTGTG
CAAGAACCCCCCGTTCAGCCCGACTGCTGCGCCTTATCCGGTAACTATC
